Addgene plasmid #161828: pLV.PGK.hLHX6
Purpose: Expresses human LHX6(LIM Homeobox 6) in mammalian cells
Depositing lab: Daniella Ottosson. Depositing organization: Lund University. Publication: Direct Conversion of Human Stem Cell-Derived Glial Progenitor Cells into GABAergic Interneurons. Giacomoni J, Bruzelius A, Stamouli CA, Rylander Ottosson D. Cells. 2020 Nov 10;9(11). pii: cells9112451. doi: 10.3390/cells9112451. PubMed 33182669.
Backbone
  Vector backbone: pLKO.1
  Backbone size w/o insert (bp): 7026
  Total vector size (bp): 8205
  Vector type: Mammalian Expression, Lentiviral
Growth in bacteria
  Bacterial resistance: Ampicillin, 100 μg/mL
  Growth temperature: 37°C
  Growth strain: NEB Stable
  Copy number: High Copy
Gene/Insert
  Gene/Insert name: human LHX6
  Species: H. sapiens (human)
  Insert size (bp): 1179
  Mutation: AA 17-23 deletion
  GenBank ID: NM_014368.5
  Entrez Gene: LHX6 (a.k.a. LHX6.1)
  Promoter: PGK
  Cloning method: Restriction Enzyme; 5′ cloning site AgeI (not destroyed); 3′ cloning site SalI (not destroyed)
  Sequencing primers: 5′ ggacagcgccagggagcaat; 3′ catagttaagaataccag
Terms and licenses: Academic/Nonprofit Terms; Industry Terms: Not Available to Industry
Depositor comments: Please note that the Addgene full sequence differs from the depositor's sequence.
How to cite: pLV.PGK.hLHX6 was a gift from Daniella Ottosson (Addgene plasmid # 161828 ; http://n2t.net/addgene:161828 ; RRID:Addgene_161828)
