[The description below was written by a language model from this plasmid's Addgene catalogue record and pLannotate feature annotations shown in this document.]
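Description:
pLV.PGK.hLHX6 is a lentiviral transfer plasmid for expressing human LHX6 (LIM homeobox 6) in mammalian cells. The catalogue lists the backbone as pLKO.1. The annotated full sequence, about 8.2 kb, shows a self-inactivating HIV-1 vector layout. A CMV enhancer/promoter lies immediately upstream of a truncated 5' LTR, an arrangement that typically drives genomic RNA transcription in packaging cells. This is followed by the Ψ packaging signal with a gag fragment, the Rev response element for Rev-dependent nuclear export, and the cPPT/CTS. The viral unit ends in a ΔU3 3' LTR, which leaves the integrated provirus without LTR promoter activity, followed by an SV40 poly(A) signal. In bacteria the plasmid is maintained at high copy through a ColE1/pUC-type origin and selected with ampicillin (AmpR). The backbone also carries f1 and SV40 origins and remnants of a pBluescript-type lac/T7/T3 region. No mammalian selection marker or reporter is annotated.

The payload is a single internal cassette in which the human PGK promoter drives the LHX6 coding sequence, cloned between AgeI and SalI sites. A WPRE fragment downstream enhances transcript expression. The record notes that the insert carries a deletion of amino acids 17–23 relative to the reference transcript, and no epitope tag is listed. LHX6 is a transcription factor involved in the specification and migration of cortical GABAergic interneurons. The associated publication concerns direct conversion of human stem cell-derived glial progenitor cells into GABAergic interneurons, so this construct presumably delivers LHX6 as a reprogramming factor. The depositor comments that the repository's full sequence differs from the depositor's own sequence, but the nature of the differences is not specified.
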