Features (pLannotate 1.2.2; 27 found; start..end, strand, type, name):
      1..181     +  LTR            5' LTR (truncated): truncated 5' long terminal repeat (LTR) from HIV-1
    228..353     +  misc_feature   HIV-1 Ψ: packaging signal of human immunodeficiency virus type 1
    337..700     +  CDS            HIV-1 gag (fragment): gag protein from human immunodeficiency virus 1; gag
    846..1079    +  misc_feature   RRE: The Rev response element (RRE) of HIV-1 allows for Rev-dependent mRNA export from the nucleus to the cytoplasm.
   1456..1556    +  CDS            Rev (fragment): human immunodeficiency virus 1 (HIV-1) Rev protein; rev; enhances nuclear export of unspliced and incompletely spliced viral mRNAs
   1575..1692    +  misc_feature   cPPT/CTS: central polypurine tract and central termination sequence of HIV-1
   1712..1735    -  misc_feature   MCS (fragment): pBluescript multiple cloning site
   1738..2248    +  promoter       hPGK promoter: human phosphoglycerate kinase 1 promoter
   2329..3417    +  CDS            LHX6: LHX6_HUMAN - Also known as LHX6.1. Experimental evidence at protein level: Swiss-Prot protein existence level 1. Probable transcription factor required for the expression of a subset of genes involved in interneurons migration and development. Functions in the specification of cortical interneuron subtypes and in the migration of GABAergic interneuron precursors from the subpallium to the cerebral cortex (By similarity). From Homo sapiens (Human).
   3427..3973    +  misc_feature   WPRE (fragment): woodchuck hepatitis virus posttranscriptional regulatory element
   3988..4056    +  CDS            nef (fragment): NEF_HV1Z2 - Experimental evidence at protein level: Swiss-Prot protein existence level 1. Extracellular Nef protein targets CD4(+) T-lymphocytes for apoptosis by interacting with CXCR4 surface receptors. From Human immunodeficiency virus type 1 group M subtype D (isolate Z2/CDC-Z34) (HIV-1).
   4058..4291    +  LTR            3' LTR (ΔU3): self-inactivating 3' long terminal repeat (LTR) from HIV-1
   4363..4484    +  polyA_signal   SV40 poly(A) signal: SV40 polyadenylation signal
   4524..4659    +  rep_origin     SV40 ori: SV40 origin of replication
   4680..4698    -  promoter       T7 promoter: promoter for bacteriophage T7 RNA polymerase
   4706..4861    +  CDS            lacZα (fragment): LacZα fragment of β-galactosidase; lacZ fragment
   4866..5294    +  rep_origin     f1 ori (sequence partly withheld): f1 bacteriophage origin of replication; arrow indicates direction of (+) strand synthesis
   5347..5451    +  promoter       AmpR promoter: bla
   5452..6312    +  CDS            AmpR: β-lactamase; bla; confers resistance to ampicillin, carbenicillin, and related antibiotics
   6483..7071    +  rep_origin     ori: high-copy-number ColE1/pMB1/pBR322/pUC origin of replication
   7254..7346    +  CDS            lacI (fragment): lac repressor; lacI; The lac repressor binds to the lac operator to inhibit transcription in E. coli. This inhibition can be relieved by adding lactose or isopropyl-β-D-thiogalactopyranoside (IPTG).
   7359..7380    +  protein_bind   CAP binding site: CAP binding activates transcription in the presence of cAMP. E. coli catabolite activator protein
   7395..7425    +  promoter       lac promoter: promoter for the E. coli lac operon
   7433..7449    +  protein_bind   lac operator: The lac repressor binds to the lac operator to inhibit transcription in E. coli. This inhibition can be relieved by adding lactose or isopropyl-β-D-thiogalactopyranoside (IPTG). lac repressor encoded by lacI
   7494..7512    +  promoter       T3 promoter: promoter for bacteriophage T3 RNA polymerase
   7613..7992    +  enhancer       CMV enhancer: human cytomegalovirus immediate early enhancer
   7993..8196    +  promoter       CMV promoter: human cytomegalovirus (CMV) immediate early promoter
>Addgene plasmid #161828 | pLV.PGK.hLHX6 | addgene full sequence | sequence record 319687 | Addgene NGS Result
GGGTCTCTCTGGTTAGACCAGATCTGAGCCTGGGAGCTCTCTGGCTAACTAGGGAACCCACTGCTTAAGC
CTCAATAAAGCTTGCCTTGAGTGCTTCAAGTAGTGTGTGCCCGTCTGTTGTGTGACTCTGGTAACTAGAG
ATCCCTCAGACCCTTTTAGTCAGTGTGGAAAATCTCTAGCAGTGGCGCCCGAACAGGGACTTGAAAGCGA
AAGGGAAACCAGAGGAGCTCTCTCGACGCAGGACTCGGCTTGCTGAAGCGCGCACGGCAAGAGGCGAGGG
GCGGCGACTGGTGAGTACGCCAAAAATTTTGACTAGCGGAGGCTAGAAGGAGAGAGATGGGTGCGAGAGC
GTCAGTATTAAGCGGGGGAGAATTAGATCGCGATGGGAAAAAATTCGGTTAAGGCCAGGGGGAAAGAAAA
AATATAAATTAAAACATATAGTATGGGCAAGCAGGGAGCTAGAACGATTCGCAGTTAATCCTGGCCTGTT
AGAAACATCAGAAGGCTGTAGACAAATACTGGGACAGCTACAACCATCCCTTCAGACAGGATCAGAAGAA
CTTAGATCATTATATAATACAGTAGCAACCCTCTATTGTGTGCATCAAAGGATAGAGATAAAAGACACCA
AGGAAGCTTTAGACAAGATAGAGGAAGAGCAAAACAAAAGTAAGACCACCGCACAGCAAGCGGCCGCTGA
TCTTCAGACCTGGAGGAGGAGATATGAGGGACAATTGGAGAAGTGAATTATATAAATATAAAGTAGTAAA
AATTGAACCATTAGGAGTAGCACCCACCAAGGCAAAGAGAAGAGTGGTGCAGAGAGAAAAAAGAGCAGTG
GGAATAGGAGCTTTGTTCCTTGGGTTCTTGGGAGCAGCAGGAAGCACTATGGGCGCAGCGTCAATGACGC
TGACGGTACAGGCCAGACAATTATTGTCTGGTATAGTGCAGCAGCAGAACAATTTGCTGAGGGCTATTGA
GGCGCAACAGCATCTGTTGCAACTCACAGTCTGGGGCATCAAGCAGCTCCAGGCAAGAATCCTGGCTGTG
GAAAGATACCTAAAGGATCAACAGCTCCTGGGGATTTGGGGTTGCTCTGGAAAACTCATTTGCACCACTG
CTGTGCCTTGGAATGCTAGTTGGAGTAATAAATCTCTGGAACAGATTTGGAATCACACGACCTGGATGGA
GTGGGACAGAGAAATTAACAATTACACAAGCTTAATACACTCCTTAATTGAAGAATCGCAAAACCAGCAA
GAAAAGAATGAACAAGAATTATTGGAATTAGATAAATGGGCAAGTTTGTGGAATTGGTTTAACATAACAA
ATTGGCTGTGGTATATAAAATTATTCATAATGATAGTAGGAGGCTTGGTAGGTTTAAGAATAGTTTTTGC
TGTACTTTCTATAGTGAATAGAGTTAGGCAGGGATATTCACCATTATCGTTTCAGACCCACCTCCCAACC
CCGAGGGGACCCGACAGGCCCGAAGGAATAGAAGAAGAAGGTGGAGAGAGAGACAGAGACAGATCCATTC
GATTAGTGAACGGATCTCGACGGTATCGGTTAACTTTTAAAAGAAAAGGGGGGATTGGGGGGTACAGTGC
AGGGGAAAGAATAGTAGACATAATAGCAACAGACATACAAACTAAAGAATTACAAAAACAAATTACAAAA
ATTCAAAATTTTATCGATCACGAGACTAGCCTCGAGAAGCTTGATATCGAATTCCACGGGGTTGGGGTTG
CGCCTTTTCCAAGGCAGCCCTGGGTTTGCGCAGGGACGCGGCTGCTCTGGGCGTGGTTCCGGGAAACGCA
GCGGCGCCGACCCTGGGTCTCGCACATTCTTCACGTCCGTTCGCAGCGTCACCCGGATCTTCGCCGCTAC
CCTTGTGGGCCCCCCGGCGACGCTTCCTGCTCCGCCCCTAAGTCGGGAAGGTTCCTTGCGGTTCGCGGCG
TGCCGGACGTGACAAACGGAAGCCGCACGTCTCACTAGTACCCTCGCAGACGGACAGCGCCAGGGAGCAA
TGGCAGCGCGCCGACCGCGATGGGCTGTGGCCAATAGCGGCTGCTCAGCAGGGCGCGCCGAGAGCAGCGG
CCGGGAAGGGGCGGTGCGGGAGGCGGGGTGTGGGGCGGTAGTGTGGGCCCTGTTCCTGCCCGCGCGGTGT
TCCGCATTCTGCAAGCCTCCGGAGCGCACGTCGGCAGTCGGCTCCCTCGTTGACCGAATCACCGACCTCT
CTCCCCAGGGGGATCCACCGGTATGTACTGGAAGCATGAGAACGCCGCCCCGGCGTTGCCCGAGGGCTGC
CCCGCCACCGACCAGGTGATGGCCCAGCCAGGGTCCGGCTGCAAAGCGACCACCCGCTGTCTTGAAGGGA
CCGCGCCGCCCGCCATGGCTCAGTCTGACGCCGAGGCCCTGGCAGGAGCTCTGGACAAGGACGAGGGTCA
GGCCTCCCCATGTACGCCCAGCACGCCATCTGTCTGCTCACCGCCCTCTGCCGCCTCCTCCGTGCCGTCT
GCAGGCAAGAACATCTGCTCCAGCTGCGGCCTCGAGATCCTGGACCGATATCTGCTCAAGGTCAACAACC
TCATCTGGCACGTGCGGTGCCTCGAGTGCTCCGTGTGTCGCACGTCGCTGAGGCAGCAGAACAGCTGCTA
CATCAAGAACAAGGAGATCTTCTGCAAGATGGACTACTTCAGCCGATTCGGGACCAAGTGTGCCCGGTGC
GGCCGACAGATCTACGCCAGCGACTGGGTGCGGAGAGCTCGCGGCAACGCCTACCACCTGGCCTGCTTCG
CCTGCTTCTCGTGCAAGCGCCAGCTGTCCACTGGTGAGGAGTTCGGCCTGGTCGAGGAGAAGGTGCTCTG
CCGCATCCACTACGACACCATGATTGAGAACCTCAAGAGGGCCGCCGAGAACGGGAACGGCCTCACGTTG
GAGGGGGCAGTGCCCTCGGAACAGGACAGTCAACCCAAGCCGGCCAAGCGCGCGCGGACGTCCTTCACCG
CGGAACAGCTGCAGGTTATGCAGGCGCAGTTCGCGCAGGACAACAACCCCGACGCTCAGACGCTGCAGAA
GCTGGCGGACATGACGGGCCTCAGCCGGAGAGTCATCCAGGTGTGGTTTCAAAACTGCCGGGCGCGTCAT
AAAAAGCACACGCCGCAACACCCAGTGCCGCCCTCGGGGGCGCCCCCGTCCCGCCTTCCCTCCGCCCTGT
CCGACGACATCCACTACACCCCGTTCAGCAGCCCCGAGCGGGCGCGCATGGTCACCCTGCACGGCTACAT
TGAGAGTCAGGTACAGTGCGGGCAGGTGCACTGCCGGCTGCCTTACACCGCACCCCCCGTCCACCTCAAA
GCCGATATGGATGGGCCGCTCTCCAACCGGGGTGAGAAGGTCATCCTTTTTCAGTACTAAGTCGACAATC
AACCTCTGGATTACAAAATTTGTGAAAGATTGACTGGTATTCTTAACTATGTTGCTCCTTTTACGCTATG
TGGATACGCTGCTTTAATGCCTTTGTATCATGCTATTGCTTCCCGTATGGCTTTCATTTTCTCCTCCTTG
TATAAATCCTGGTTGCTGTCTCTTTATGAGGAGTTGTGGCCCGTTGTCAGGCAACGTGGCGTGGTGTGCA
CTGTGTTTGCTGACGCAACCCCCACTGGTTGGGGCATTGCCACCACCTGTCAGCTCCTTTCCGGGACTTT
CGCTTTCCCCCTCCCTATTGCCACGGCGGAACTCATCGCCGCCTGCCTTGCCCGCTGCTGGACAGGGGCT
CGGCTGTTGGGCACTGACAATTCCGTGGTGTTGTCGGGGAAGCTGACGTCCTTTCCATGGCTGCTCGCCT
GTGTTGCCACCTGGATTCTGCGCGGGACGTCCTTCTGCTACGTCCCTTCGGCCCTCAATCCAGCGGACCT
TCCTTCCCGCGGCCTGCTGCCGGCTCTAGAGCCTCTTCCGCGTCTTCGCCTTCCCGGGTCGAGCTCGGTA
CCTTTAAGACCAATGACTTACAAGGCAGCTGTAGATCTTAGCCACTTTTTAAAAGAAAAGGGGGGACTGG
AAGGGCTAATTCACTCCCAACGAAGACAAGATCTGCTTTTTGCTTGTACTGGGTCTCTCTGGTTAGACCA
GATCTGAGCCTGGGAGCTCTCTGGCTAACTAGGGAACCCACTGCTTAAGCCTCAATAAAGCTTGCCTTGA
GTGCTTCAAGTAGTGTGTGCCCGTCTGTTGTGTGACTCTGGTAACTAGAGATCCCTCAGACCCTTTTAGT
CAGTGTGGAAAATCTCTAGCAGTAGTAGTTCATGTCATCTTATTATTCAGTATTTATAACTTGCAAAGAA
ATGAATATCAGAGAGTGAGAGGAACTTGTTTATTGCAGCTTATAATGGTTACAAATAAAGCAATAGCATC
ACAAATTTCACAAATAAAGCATTTTTTTCACTGCATTCTAGTTGTGGTTTGTCCAAACTCATCAATGTAT
CTTATCATGTCTGGCTCTAGCTATCCCGCCCCTAACTCCGCCCATCCCGCCCCTAACTCCGCCCAGTTCC
GCCCATTCTCCGCCCCATGGCTGACTAATTTTTTTTATTTATGCAGAGGCCGAGGCCGCCTCGGCCTCTG
AGCTATTCCAGAAGTAGTGAGGAGGCTTTTTTGGAGGCCTAGGGACGTACCCAATTCGCCCTATAGTGAG
TCGTATTACGCGCGCTCACTGGCCGTCGTTTTACAACGTCGTGACTGGGAAAACCCTGGCGTTACCCAAC
TTAATCGCCTTGCAGCACATCCCCCTTTCGCCAGCTGGCGTAATAGCGAAGAGGCCCGCACCGATCGCCC
TTCCCAACAGTTGCGCAGCCTGAATGGCGAATGGG
[124 nt withheld, positions 4866-4989]
C
[91 nt withheld, positions 4991-5081]
A
[49 nt withheld, positions 5083-5131]
CCTTTGACGTTGGAGTCCACGTTCTTT
[37 nt withheld, positions 5159-5195]
ACCCTATCTCGGTCTATTCTTTTGATTTATAAGGGATTTTGCCGATTTCGGCCTATTGGTTAAAAAATGA
GCTGATTTAACAAAAATTTAACGCGAATTTTAACAAAATATTAACGCTTACAATTTAGGTGGCACTTTTC
GGGGAAATGTGCGCGGAACCCCTATTTGTTTATTTTTCTAAATACATTCAAATATGTATCCGCTCATGAG
ACAATAACCCTGATAAATGCTTCAATAATATTGAAAAAGGAAGAGTATGAGTATTCAACATTTCCGTGTC
GCCCTTATTCCCTTTTTTGCGGCATTTTGCCTTCCTGTTTTTGCTCACCCAGAAACGCTGGTGAAAGTAA
AAGATGCTGAAGATCAGTTGGGTGCACGAGTGGGTTACATCGAACTGGATCTCAACAGCGGTAAGATCCT
TGAGAGTTTTCGCCCCGAAGAACGTTTTCCAATGATGAGCACTTTTAAAGTTCTGCTATGTGGCGCGGTA
TTATCCCGTATTGACGCCGGGCAAGAGCAACTCGGTCGCCGCATACACTATTCTCAGAATGACTTGGTTG
AGTACTCACCAGTCACAGAAAAGCATCTTACGGATGGCATGACAGTAAGAGAATTATGCAGTGCTGCCAT
AACCATGAGTGATAACACTGCGGCCAACTTACTTCTGACAACGATCGGAGGACCGAAGGAGCTAACCGCT
TTTTTGCACAACATGGGGGATCATGTAACTCGCCTTGATCGTTGGGAACCGGAGCTGAATGAAGCCATAC
CAAACGACGAGCGTGACACCACGATGCCTGTAGCAATGGCAACAACGTTGCGCAAACTATTAACTGGCGA
ACTACTTACTCTAGCTTCCCGGCAACAATTAATAGACTGGATGGAGGCGGATAAAGTTGCAGGACCACTT
CTGCGCTCGGCCCTTCCGGCTGGCTGGTTTATTGCTGATAAATCTGGAGCCGGTGAGCGTGGGTCTCGCG
GTATCATTGCAGCACTGGGGCCAGATGGTAAGCCCTCCCGTATCGTAGTTATCTACACGACGGGGAGTCA
GGCAACTATGGATGAACGAAATAGACAGATCGCTGAGATAGGTGCCTCACTGATTAAGCATTGGTAACTG
TCAGACCAAGTTTACTCATATATACTTTAGATTGATTTAAAACTTCATTTTTAATTTAAAAGGATCTAGG
TGAAGATCCTTTTTGATAATCTCATGACCAAAATCCCTTAACGTGAGTTTTCGTTCCACTGAGCGTCAGA
CCCCGTAGAAAAGATCAAAGGATCTTCTTGAGATCCTTTTTTTCTGCGCGTAATCTGCTGCTTGCAAACA
AAAAAACCACCGCTACCAGCGGTGGTTTGTTTGCCGGATCAAGAGCTACCAACTCTTTTTCCGAAGGTAA
CTGGCTTCAGCAGAGCGCAGATACCAAATACTGTTCTTCTAGTGTAGCCGTAGTTAGGCCACCACTTCAA
GAACTCTGTAGCACCGCCTACATACCTCGCTCTGCTAATCCTGTTACCAGTGGCTGCTGCCAGTGGCGAT
AAGTCGTGTCTTACCGGGTTGGACTCAAGACGATAGTTACCGGATAAGGCGCAGCGGTCGGGCTGAACGG
GGGGTTCGTGCACACAGCCCAGCTTGGAGCGAACGACCTACACCGAACTGAGATACCTACAGCGTGAGCT
ATGAGAAAGCGCCACGCTTCCCGAAGGGAGAAAGGCGGACAGGTATCCGGTAAGCGGCAGGGTCGGAACA
GGAGAGCGCACGAGGGAGCTTCCAGGGGGAAACGCCTGGTATCTTTATAGTCCTGTCGGGTTTCGCCACC
TCTGACTTGAGCGTCGATTTTTGTGATGCTCGTCAGGGGGGCGGAGCCTATGGAAAAACGCCAGCAACGC
GGCCTTTTTACGGTTCCTGGCCTTTTGCTGGCCTTTTGCTCACATGTTCTTTCCTGCGTTATCCCCTGAT
TCTGTGGATAACCGTATTACCGCCTTTGAGTGAGCTGATACCGCTCGCCGCAGCCGAACGACCGAGCGCA
GCGAGTCAGTGAGCGAGGAAGCGGAAGAGCGCCCAATACGCAAACCGCCTCTCCCCGCGCGTTGGCCGAT
TCATTAATGCAGCTGGCACGACAGGTTTCCCGACTGGAAAGCGGGCAGTGAGCGCAACGCAATTAATGTG
AGTTAGCTCACTCATTAGGCACCCCAGGCTTTACACTTTATGCTTCCGGCTCGTATGTTGTGTGGAATTG
TGAGCGGATAACAATTTCACACAGGAAACAGCTATGACCATGATTACGCCAAGCGCGCAATTAACCCTCA
CTAAAGGGAACAAAAGCTGGAGCTGCAAGCTTGGCCATTGCATACGTTGTATCCATATCATAATATGTAC
ATTTATATTGGCTCATGTCCAACATTACCGCCATGTTGACATTGATTATTGACTAGTTATTAATAGTAAT
CAATTACGGGGTCATTAGTTCATAGCCCATATATGGAGTTCCGCGTTACATAACTTACGGTAAATGGCCC
GCCTGGCTGACCGCCCAACGACCCCCGCCCATTGACGTCAATAATGACGTATGTTCCCATAGTAACGCCA
ATAGGGACTTTCCATTGACGTCAATGGGTGGAGTATTTACGGTAAACTGCCCACTTGGCAGTACATCAAG
TGTATCATATGCCAAGTACGCCCCCTATTGACGTCAATGACGGTAAATGGCCCGCCTGGCATTATGCCCA
GTACATGACCTTATGGGACTTTCCTACTTGGCAGTACATCTACGTATTAGTCATCGCTATTACCATGGTG
ATGCGGTTTTGGCAGTACATCAATGGGCGTGGATAGCGGTTTGACTCACGGGGATTTCCAAGTCTCCACC
CCATTGACGTCAATGGGAGTTTGTTTTGGCACCAAAATCAACGGGACTTTCCAAAATGTCGTAACAACTC
CGCCCCATTGACGCAAATGGGCGGTAGGCGTGTACGGTGGGAGGTCTATATAAGCAGAGCTCGTTTAGTG
AACCG
